Addgene plasmid #118600: HsCERK
Purpose: Expresses ceramide kinase, which catalyzes the phosphorylation of ceramide to form ceramide 1-phosphate
Depositing lab: Kevin Lynch. Depositing organization: University of Virginia. Publication: Saccharomyces cerevisiae as a platform for assessing sphingolipid lipid kinase inhibitors. Kharel Y, Agah S, Huang T, Mendelson AJ, Eletu OT, Barkey-Bircann P, Gesualdi J, Smith JS, Santos WL, Lynch KR. PLoS One. 2018 Apr 19;13(4):e0192179. doi: 10.1371/journal.pone.0192179. eCollection 2018. PONE-D-17-37135 PubMed 29672528.
Backbone
  Vector backbone: pYES2
  Total vector size (bp): 7433
  Modifications to backbone: Codon optimized for S. cerevisiae expression
  Vector type: Yeast Expression
  Selectable markers: URA3
Growth in bacteria
  Bacterial resistance: Ampicillin, 100 μg/mL
  Growth temperature: 30°C
  Growth strain: DH5alpha
  Copy number: High Copy
Gene/Insert
  Gene/Insert name: Homo sapiens ceramide kinase (alt name: HsCERK)
  Species: H. sapiens (human)
  Insert size (bp): 1614
  GenBank ID: KY859179.1
  Promoter: GAL1, 10
  Tag / fusion protein: FLAG (N terminal on insert)
  Cloning method: Restriction Enzyme; 5′ cloning site BamHI (unknown if destroyed); 3′ cloning site XhoI (unknown if destroyed)
  Sequencing primers: 5′ TAATACGACTCACTATAGG
Terms and licenses: Academic/Nonprofit Terms; Industry Terms: Not Available to Industry
How to cite: HsCERK was a gift from Kevin Lynch (Addgene plasmid # 118600 ; http://n2t.net/addgene:118600 ; RRID:Addgene_118600)
