[The description below was written by a language model from this plasmid's Addgene catalogue record and pLannotate feature annotations shown in this document.]
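Description:
HsCERK is a yeast expression plasmid of about 7.4 kb built on the pYES2 backbone, an episomal E. coli–S. cerevisiae shuttle vector. In bacteria it replicates from a high-copy ColE1/pUC-type origin and is selected through the β-lactamase gene (ampicillin resistance). In yeast it is maintained at multiple copies by the 2μ origin, next to which the annotation picks up a fragment of 2μ plasmid sequence (RAF1). Yeast selection is by URA3 complementation of uracil auxotrophy, a marker that can also be counterselected with 5-fluoroorotic acid. An f1 phage origin is also present, which permits single-stranded DNA production. Short lacI, tet promoter and AmpR promoter fragments in the feature table appear to be backbone remnants with no evident role.

The payload is the human ceramide kinase (CERK) open reading frame of roughly 1.6 kb, recoded with codons optimized for S. cerevisiae and cloned between BamHI and XhoI sites. It sits downstream of the galactose-inducible, Gal4-regulated GAL1 promoter and is followed by the CYC1 transcription terminator. A T7 promoter lies between the GAL1 promoter and the insert. The catalogue lists an N-terminal FLAG tag, and the feature table shows a short FLAG-type match just upstream of the CERK coding sequence. That match is consistent with a single epitope rather than a tandem array.

CERK phosphorylates ceramide to form ceramide 1-phosphate. According to the associated publication title, the plasmid belongs to work using budding yeast as a platform for assessing inhibitors of sphingolipid kinases, and here it provides galactose-controlled expression of the human enzyme.
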