Features (pLannotate 1.2.2; 15 found; start..end, strand, type, name):
     26..467     +  promoter       GAL1 promoter: S. cerevisiae GAL1; inducible promoter, regulated by Gal4
    499..517     +  promoter       T7 promoter: promoter for bacteriophage T7 RNA polymerase
    534..550     +  CDS            5xFLAG (fragment): five tandem FLAG® epitope tags
    567..2177    +  CDS            CERK: CERK1_HUMAN - Also known as KIAA1646. Experimental evidence at protein level: Swiss-Prot protein existence level 1. Catalyzes specifically the phosphorylation of ceramide to form ceramide 1-phosphate (PubMed:11956206, PubMed:16269826, PubMed:19168031). Acts efficiently on natural and analog ceramides (C6, C8, C16 ceramides, and C8-dihydroceramide), to a lesser extent on C2- ceramide and C6-dihydroceramide, but not on other lipids, such as various sphingosines (PubMed:11956206, PubMed:16269826, PubMed:19168031). Shows a greater preference for D-erythro isomer of ceramides (PubMed:16269826). Bin
   2207..2454    +  terminator     CYC1 terminator: S. cerevisiae CYC1; transcription terminator for CYC1
   2466..2519    -  CDS            lacI (fragment): lac repressor; lacI; The lac repressor binds to the lac operator to inhibit transcription in E. coli. This inhibition can be relieved by adding lactose or isopropyl-β-D-thiogalactopyranoside (IPTG).
   2702..3290    -  rep_origin     ori: high-copy-number ColE1/pMB1/pBR322/pUC origin of replication
   3461..4321    -  CDS            AmpR: β-lactamase; bla; confers resistance to ampicillin, carbenicillin, and related antibiotics
   4322..4338    -  promoter       AmpR promoter (fragment): bla
   4417..5220    -  CDS            URA3: orotidine-5'-phosphate decarboxylase, required for uracil biosynthesis; S. cerevisiae URA3; yeast auxotrophic marker, counterselectable with 5-fluoroorotic acid (5-FOA)
   5221..5436    -  promoter       URA3 promoter: S. cerevisiae URA3
   5442..5465    -  promoter       tet promoter (fragment): E. coli promoter for tetracycline efflux protein gene
   5503..5883    +  CDS            RAF1 (fragment): RAF_YEAST - Experimental evidence at transcript level: Swiss-Prot protein existence level 2. Antagonizes transcriptional repression of recombinase FLP by REP1-REP2. May play a role in plasmid partitioning. From Saccharomyces cerevisiae (strain ATCC 204508 / S288c) (Baker's yeast).
   6037..6914    -  rep_origin     2μ ori: yeast 2μ plasmid origin of replication
   7010..4       -  rep_origin     f1 ori (across the origin) (sequence partly withheld): f1 bacteriophage origin of replication; arrow indicates direction of (+) strand synthesis
>Addgene plasmid #118600 | HsCERK | addgene full sequence | sequence record 234128 | Addgene NGS Result
GCGTGGGGATCGATCCACTAGTCCACGGATTAGAAGCCGCCGAGCGGGTGACAGCCCTCCGAAGGAAGAC
TCTCCTCCGTGCGTCCTCGTCTTCACCGGTCGCGTTCCTGAAACGCAGATGTGCCTCGCGCCGCACTGCT
CCGAACAATAAAGATTCTACAATACTAGCTTTTATGGTTATGAAGAGGAAAAATTGGCAGTAACCTGGCC
CCACAAACCTTCAAATGAACGAATCAAATTAACAACCATAGGATGATAATGCGATTAGTTTTTTAGCCTT
ATTTCTGGGGTAATTAATCAGCGAAGCGATGATTTTTGATCTATTAACAGATATATAAATGCAAAAACTG
CATAACCACTTTAACTAATACTTTCAACATTTTCGGTTTGTATTACTTCTTATTCAAATGTAATAAAAGT
ATCAACAAAAAATTGTTAATATACCTCTATACTTTAACGTCAAGGAGAAAAAACCCCGGATCGGACTACT
AGCAGCTGTAATACGACTCACTATAGGGAATATTAAGCTTACCATGGACTACAAGGACGATGACGATAAG
GGATCCATGGGTGCTACAGGTGCTGCTGAGCCATTGCAGTCTGTCTTGTGGGTCAAACAGCAGAGGTGCG
CTGTTTCTTTGGAGCCTGCAAGAGCTTTATTGAGGTGGTGGAGGTCACCAGGTCCAGGTGCAGGTGCACC
TGGTGCAGATGCTTGTTCAGTTCCAGTCTCTGAGATTATTGCTGTTGAAGAGACTGATGTCCACGGTAAG
CATCAAGGATCTGGTAAGTGGCAGAAGATGGAGAAGCCTTACGCATTCACTGTCCATTGTGTTAAGAGGG
CTAGAAGGCACAGGTGGAAGTGGGCTCAGGTCACTTTTTGGTGTCCAGAGGAGCAGTTGTGCCATTTGTG
GTTGCAAACTTTGAGAGAAATGTTGGAAAAGTTGACTTCAAGGCCAAAGCATTTGTTGGTTTTTATTAAT
CCATTCGGTGGTAAGGGTCAAGGTAAAAGAATATATGAGAGAAAGGTCGCTCCTTTGTTCACATTGGCAT
CAATAACAACTGATATTATTGTTACAGAACACGCTAACCAGGCTAAAGAAACTTTGTACGAAATTAATAT
TGATAAGTACGATGGAATAGTCTGCGTCGGTGGTGATGGTATGTTCTCAGAAGTTTTGCATGGTTTGATT
GGTAGAACTCAGAGGTCAGCAGGTGTCGACCAAAACCACCCTAGAGCTGTCTTGGTTCCTTCTTCTTTGA
GAATTGGTATAATACCTGCTGGTTCTACTGACTGTGTCTGCTACTCTACAGTCGGTACTTCAGACGCAGA
AACTTCTGCTTTACACATTGTTGTCGGTGATTCTTTAGCAATGGATGTTTCTTCAGTTCATCATAATTCT
ACATTGTTGAGATACTCAGTTTCATTGTTGGGTTATGGTTTCTATGGAGATATTATTAAGGACTCAGAAA
AGAAGAGATGGTTGGGATTGGCTAGGTACGACTTCTCAGGTTTGAAAACATTTTTGTCTCATCACTGCTA
CGAGGGTACAGTCTCATTCTTGCCAGCTCAACACACTGTCGGTTCACCAAGAGACAGAAAGCCATGCAGG
GCAGGTTGTTTTGTTTGTAGACAATCTAAACAACAATTAGAAGAAGAACAGAAAAAAGCATTGTACGGTT
TGGAAGCTGCAGAGGACGTCGAAGAATGGCAAGTTGTCTGCGGTAAATTTTTGGCTATTAATGCTACTAA
TATGTCTTGTGCTTGCAGGAGATCACCAAGGGGTTTATCTCCAGCTGCTCACTTGGGTGACGGTTCTTCT
GATTTGATATTGATTAGAAAATGTTCTAGATTCAATTTTTTGAGATTCTTAATTAGACATACTAATCAAC
AAGATCAATTTGATTTCACATTTGTTGAGGTTTACAGAGTTAAAAAGTTTCAGTTTACTTCTAAACATAT
GGAGGATGAAGATTCTGATTTAAAAGAAGGTGGTAAGAAGAGGTTTGGTCATATTTGCTCTTCTCATCCA
TCTTGTTGCTGTACAGTTTCTAATTCTTCATGGAATTGCGACGGTGAGGTTTTGCACTCTCCAGCAATTG
AGGTTAGGGTCCACTGTCAGTTGGTCAGGTTGTTCGCAAGGGGTATTGAGGAAAACCCAAAACCTGATTC
TCACTCTTAACTCGAGCATGCATCTAGAGGGCCGCATCATGTAATTAGTTATGTCACGCTTACATTCACG
CCCTCCCCCCACATCCGCTCTAACCGAAAAGGAAGGAGTTAGACAACCTGAAGTCTAGGTCCCTATTTAT
TTTTTTATAGTTATGTTAGTATTAAGAACGTTATTTATATTTCAAATTTTTCTTTTTTTTCTGTACAGAC
GCGTGTACGCATGTAACATTATACTGAAAACCTTGCTTGAGAAGGTTTTGGGACGCTCGAAGGCTTTAAT
TTGCAAGCTGCGGCCCTGCATTAATGAATCGGCCAACGCGCGGGGAGAGGCGGTTTGCGTATTGGGCGCT
CTTCCGCTTCCTCGCTCACTGACTCGCTGCGCTCGGTCGTTCGGCTGCGGCGAGCGGTATCAGCTCACTC
AAAGGCGGTAATACGGTTATCCACAGAATCAGGGGATAACGCAGGAAAGAACATGTGAGCAAAAGGCCAG
CAAAAGGCCAGGAACCGTAAAAAGGCCGCGTTGCTGGCGTTTTTCCATAGGCTCCGCCCCCCTGACGAGC
ATCACAAAAATCGACGCTCAAGTCAGAGGTGGCGAAACCCGACAGGACTATAAAGATACCAGGCGTTTCC
CCCTGGAAGCTCCCTCGTGCGCTCTCCTGTTCCGACCCTGCCGCTTACCGGATACCTGTCCGCCTTTCTC
CCTTCGGGAAGCGTGGCGCTTTCTCATAGCTCACGCTGTAGGTATCTCAGTTCGGTGTAGGTCGTTCGCT
CCAAGCTGGGCTGTGTGCACGAACCCCCCGTTCAGCCCGACCGCTGCGCCTTATCCGGTAACTATCGTCT
TGAGTCCAACCCGGTAAGACACGACTTATCGCCACTGGCAGCAGCCACTGGTAACAGGATTAGCAGAGCG
AGGTATGTAGGCGGTGCTACAGAGTTCTTGAAGTGGTGGCCTAACTACGGCTACACTAGAAGAACAGTAT
TTGGTATCTGCGCTCTGCTGAAGCCAGTTACCTTCGGAAAAAGAGTTGGTAGCTCTTGATCCGGCAAACA
AACCACCGCTGGTAGCGGTGGTTTTTTTGTTTGCAAGCAGCAGATTACGCGCAGAAAAAAAGGATCTCAA
GAAGATCCTTTGATCTTTTCTACGGGGTCTGACGCTCAGTGGAACGAAAACTCACGTTAAGGGATTTTGG
TCATGAGATTATCAAAAAGGATCTTCACCTAGATCCTTTTAAATTAAAAATGAAGTTTTAAATCAATCTA
AAGTATATATGAGTAAACTTGGTCTGACAGTTACCAATGCTTAATCAGTGAGGCACCTATCTCAGCGATC
TGTCTATTTCGTTCATCCATAGTTGCCTGACTCCCCGTCGTGTAGATAACTACGATACGGGAGGGCTTAC
CATCTGGCCCCAGTGCTGCAATGATACCGCGAGACCCACGCTCACCGGCTCCAGATTTATCAGCAATAAA
CCAGCCAGCCGGAAGGGCCGAGCGCAGAAGTGGTCCTGCAACTTTATCCGCCTCCATCCAGTCTATTAAT
TGTTGCCGGGAAGCTAGAGTAAGTAGTTCGCCAGTTAATAGTTTGCGCAACGTTGTTGCCATTGCTACAG
GCATCGTGGTGTCACGCTCGTCGTTTGGTATGGCTTCATTCAGCTCCGGTTCCCAACGATCAAGGCGAGT
TACATGATCCCCCATGTTGTGCAAAAAAGCGGTTAGCTCCTTCGGTCCTCCGATCGTTGTCAGAAGTAAG
TTGGCCGCAGTGTTATCACTCATGGTTATGGCAGCACTGCATAATTCTCTTACTGTCATGCCATCCGTAA
GATGCTTTTCTGTGACTGGTGAGTACTCAACCAAGTCATTCTGAGAATAGTGTATGCGGCGACCGAGTTG
CTCTTGCCCGGCGTCAATACGGGATAATACCGCGCCACATAGCAGAACTTTAAAAGTGCTCATCATTGGA
AAACGTTCTTCGGGGCGAAAACTCTCAAGGATCTTACCGCTGTTGAGATCCAGTTCGATGTAACCCACTC
GTGCACCCAACTGATCTTCAGCATCTTTTACTTTCACCAGCGTTTCTGGGTGAGCAAAAACAGGAAGGCA
AAATGCCGCAAAAAAGGGAATAAGGGCGACACGGAAATGTTGAATACTCATACTCTTCCTTTTTCAATGG
GTAATAACTGATATAATTAAATTGAAGCTCTAATTTGTGAGTTTAGTATACATGCATTTACTTATAATAC
AGTTTTTTAGTTTTGCTGGCCGCATCTTCTCAAATATGCTTCCCAGCCTGCTTTTCTGTAACGTTCACCC
TCTACCTTAGCATCCCTTCCCTTTGCAAATAGTCCTCTTCCAACAATAATAATGTCAGATCCTGTAGAGA
CCACATCATCCACGGTTCTATACTGTTGACCCAATGCGTCTCCCTTGTCATCTAAACCCACACCGGGTGT
CATAATCAACCAATCGTAACCTTCATCTCTTCCACCCATGTCTCTTTGAGCAATAAAGCCGATAACAAAA
TCTTTGTCGCTCTTCGCAATGTCAACAGTACCCTTAGTATATTCTCCAGTAGATAGGGAGCCCTTGCATG
ACAATTCTGCTAACATCAAAAGGCCTCTAGGTTCCTTTGTTACTTCTTCTGCCGCCTGCTTCAAACCGCT
AACAATACCTGGGCCCACCACACCGTGTGCATTCGTAATGTCTGCCCATTCTGCTATTCTGTATACACCC
GCAGAGTACTGCAATTTGACTGTATTACCAATGTCAGCAAATTTTCTGTCTTCGAAGAGTAAAAAATTGT
ACTTGGCGGATAATGCCTTTAGCGGCTTAACTGTGCCCTCCATGGAAAAATCAGTCAAGATATCCACATG
TGTTTTTAGTAAACAAATTTTGGGACCTAATGCTTCAACTAACTCCAGTAATTCCTTGGTGGTACGAACA
TCCAATGAAGCACACAAGTTTGTTTGCTTTTCGTGCATGATATTAAATAGCTTGGCAGCAACAGGACTAG
GATGAGTAGCAGCACGTTCCTTATATGTAGCTTTCGACATGATTTATCTTCGTTTCCTGCAGGTTTTTGT
TCTGTGCAGTTGGGTTAAGAATACTGGGCAATTTCATGTTTCTTCAACACTACATATGCGTATATATACC
AATCTAAGTCTGTGCTCCTTCCTTCGTTCTTCCTTCTGTTCGGAGATTACCGAATCAAAAAAATTTCAAG
GAAACCGAAATCAAAAAAAAGAATAAAAAAAAAATGATGAATTGAAAAGCTAGCTTATCGATGATAAGCT
GTCAAACATGAGAATTAATTCCACGGACTATAGACTATACCTAGTATACTCCGTCTACTGTACGATACAC
TTCCGCTCAGGTCCTTGTCCTTTAACGAGGCCTTACCACTCTTTTGTTACTCTATTGATCCAGCTCAGCA
AAGGCAGTGTGATCTAAGATTCTATCTTCGCGATGTAGTAAAACTAGCTAGACCGAGAAAGAGACTAGAA
ATGCAAAAGGCACTTCTACAATGGCTGCCATCATTATTATCCGATGTGACGCTGCAGCTTCTCAATGATA
TTCGAATACGCTTTGAGGAGATACAGCCTAATATCCGACAAACTGTTTTACAGATTTACGATCGTACTTG
TTACCCATCATTGAATTTTGAACATCCGAACCTGGGAGTTTTCCCTGAAACAGATAGTATATTTGAACCT
GTATAATAATATATAGTCTAGCGCTTTACGGAAGACAATGTATGTATTTCGGTTCCTGGAGAAACTATTG
CATCTATTGCATAGGTAATCTTGCACGTCGCATCCCCGGTTCATTTTCTGCGTTTCCATCTTGCACTTCA
ATAGCATATCTTTGTTAACGAAGCATCTGTGCTTCATTTTGTAGAACAAAAATGCAACGCGAGAGCGCTA
ATTTTTCAAACAAAGAATCTGAGCTGCATTTTTACAGAACAGAAATGCAACGCGAAAGCGCTATTTTACC
AACGAAGAATCTGTGCTTCATTTTTGTAAAACAAAAATGCAACGCGAGAGCGCTAATTTTTCAAACAAAG
AATCTGAGCTGCATTTTTACAGAACAGAAATGCAACGCGAGAGCGCTATTTTACCAACAAAGAATCTATA
CTTCTTTTTTGTTCTACAAAAATGCATCCCGAGAGCGCTATTTTTCTAACAAAGCATCTTAGATTACTTT
TTTTCTCCTTTGTGCGCTCTATAATGCAGTCTCTTGATAACTTTTTGCACTGTAGGTCCGTTAAGGTTAG
AAGAAGGCTACTTTGGTGTCTATTTTCTCTTCCATAAAAAAAGCCTGACTCCACTTCCCGCGTTTACTGA
TTACTAGCGAAGCTGCGGGTGCATTTTTTCAAGATAAAGGCATCCCCGATTATATTCTATACCGATGTGG
ATTGCGCATACTTTGTGAACAGAAAGTGATAGCGTTGATGATTCTTCATTGGTCAGAAAATTATGAACGG
TTTCTTCTATTTTGTCTCTATATACTACGTATAGGAAATGTTTACATTTTCGTATTGTTTTCGATTCACT
CTATGAATAGTTCTTACTACAATTTTTTTGTCTAAAGAGTAATACTAGAGATAAACATAAAAAATGTAGA
GGTCGAGTTTAGATGCAAGTTCAAGGAGCGAAAGGTGGATGGGTAGGTTATATAGGGATATAGCACAGAG
ATATATAGCAAAGAGATACTTTTGAGCAATGTTTGTGGAAGCGGTATTCGCAATGGGAAGCTCC
[37 nt withheld, positions 6925-6961]
AGATTGTATAAGCAAATATTTAAATTGTAAGCGTTAATATTTTGTTAAAATTCGCGTTAAATTTTTGTTA
AATCAGCTCATTTTTTAACCAATAGGCCGAAATCGGCAAAATCCCTTATAAATCAAAAGAATAGACCGAG
ATAGGGT
[37 nt withheld, positions 7109-7145]
AAAGAACGTGGACTCCAACGTCAAAGG
[49 nt withheld, positions 7173-7221]
T
[91 nt withheld, positions 7223-7313]
G
[120 nt withheld, positions 7315-7434]
